>Addgene plasmid #70075 | pCS-TRE-FHDnd1-Y102A-Ubc-rtTA-I2G | depositor full sequence | sequence record 129458 | pCS-TRE-FHDnd1-Y102A-Ubc-rtTA-I2G sequence 12721 bps
GACGGATCGGGAGATCTCCCGATCCCCTATGGTCGACTCTCAGTACAATCTGCTCTGATGCCGCATAGTT
AAGCCAGTATCTGCTCCCTGCTTGTGTGTTGGAGGTCGCTGAGTAGTGCGCGAGCAAAATTTAAGCTACA
ACAAGGCAAGGCTTGACCGACAATTGCATGAAGAATCTGCTTAGGGTTAGGCGTTTTGCGCTGCTTCGCG
ATGTACGGGCCAGATATACGCGTTGACATTGATTATTGACTAGTTATTAATAGTAATCAATTACGGGGTC
ATTAGTTCATAGCCCATATATGGAGTTCCGCGTTACATAACTTACGGTAAATGGCCCGCCTGGCTGACCG
CCCAACGACCCCCGCCCATTGACGTCAATAATGACGTATGTTCCCATAGTAACGCCAATAGGGACTTTCC
ATTGACGTCAATGGGTGGAGTATTTACGGTAAACTGCCCACTTGGCAGTACATCAAGTGTATCATATGCC
AAGTACGCCCCCTATTGACGTCAATGACGGTAAATGGCCCGCCTGGCATTATGCCCAGTACATGACCTTA
TGGGACTTTCCTACTTGGCAGTACATCTACGTATTAGTCATCGCTATTACCATGGTGATGCGGTTTTGGC
AGTACATCAATGGGCGTGGATAGCGGTTTGACTCACGGGGATTTCCAAGTCTCCACCCCATTGACGTCAA
TGGGAGTTTGTTTTGGCACCAAAATCAACGGGACTTTCCAAAATGTCGTAACAACTCCGCCCCATTGACG
CAAATGGGCGGTAGGCGTGTACGGTGGGAGGTCTATATAAGCAGCGCGTTTTGCCTGTACTGGGTCTCTC
TGGTTAGACCAGATCTGAGCCTGGGAGCTCTCTGGCTAACTAGGGAACCCACTGCTTAAGCCTCAATAAA
GCTTGCCTTGAGTGCTTCAAGTAGTGTGTGCCCGTCTGTTGTGTGACTCTGGTAACTAGAGATCCCTCAG
ACCCTTTTAGTCAGTGTGGAAAATCTCTAGCAGTGGCGCCCGAACAGGGACTTGAAAGCGAAAGGGAAAC
CAGAGGAGCTCTCTCGACGCAGGACTCGGCTTGCTGAAGCGCGCACGGCAAGAGGCGAGGGGCGGCGACT
GGTGAGTACGCCAAAAATTTTGACTAGCGGAGGCTAGAAGGAGAGAGATGGGTGCGAGAGCGTCAGTATT
AAGCGGGGGAGAATTAGATCGCGATGGGAAAAAATTCGGTTAAGGCCAGGGGGAAAGAAAAAATATAAAT
TAAAACATATAGTATGGGCAAGCAGGGAGCTAGAACGATTCGCAGTTAATCCTGGCCTGTTAGAAACATC
AGAAGGCTGTAGACAAATACTGGGACAGCTACAACCATCCCTTCAGACAGGATCAGAAGAACTTAGATCA
TTATATAATACAGTAGCAACCCTCTATTGTGTGCATCAAAGGATAGAGATAAAAGACACCAAGGAAGCTT
TAGACAAGATAGAGGAAGAGCAAAACAAAAGTAAGACCACCGCACAGCAAGCGGCCGCTGATCTTCAGAC
CTGGAGGAGGAGATATGAGGGACAATTGGAGAAGTGAATTATATAAATATAAAGTAGTAAAAATTGAACC
ATTAGGAGTAGCACCCACCAAGGCAAAGAGAAGAGTGGTGCAGAGAGAAAAAAGAGCAGTGGGAATAGGA
GCTTTGTTCCTTGGGTTCTTGGGAGCAGCAGGAAGCACTATGGGCGCAGCGTCAATGACGCTGACGGTAC
AGGCCAGACAATTATTGTCTGGTATAGTGCAGCAGCAGAACAATTTGCTGAGGGCTATTGAGGCGCAACA
GCATCTGTTGCAACTCACAGTCTGGGGCATCAAGCAGCTCCAGGCAAGAATCCTGGCTGTGGAAAGATAC
CTAAAGGATCAACAGCTCCTGGGGATTTGGGGTTGCTCTGGAAAACTCATTTGCACCACTGCTGTGCCTT
GGAATGCTAGTTGGAGTAATAAATCTCTGGAACAGATTTGGAATCACACGACCTGGATGGAGTGGGACAG
AGAAATTAACAATTACACAAGCTTAATACACTCCTTAATTGAAGAATCGCAAAACCAGCAAGAAAAGAAT
GAACAAGAATTATTGGAATTAGATAAATGGGCAAGTTTGTGGAATTGGTTTAACATAACAAATTGGCTGT
GGTATATAAAATTATTCATAATGATAGTAGGAGGCTTGGTAGGTTTAAGAATAGTTTTTGCTGTACTTTC
TATAGTGAATAGAGTTAGGCAGGGATATTCACCATTATCGTTTCAGACCCACCTCCCAACCCCGAGGGGA
CCCGACAGGCCCGAAGGAATAGAAGAAGAAGGTGGAGAGAGAGACAGAGACAGATCCATTCGATTAGTGA
ACGGATCTACAAATGGCAGTATTCATCCACAATTTTAAAAGAAAAGGGGGGATTGGGGGGTACAGTGCAG
GGGAAAGAATAGTAGACATAATAGCAACAGACATACAAACTAAAGAATTACAAAAACAAATTACAAAAAT
TCAAAATTTTCGGGTTTATTACAGGGACAGCAGAAATTCACTTTGAATTGCGAGTTTACTCCCTATCAGT
GATAGAGAACGTATGTCGAGTTTACTCCCTATCAGTGATAGAGAACGATGTCGAGTTTACTCCCTATCAG
TGATAGAGAACGTATGTCGAGTTTACTCCCTATCAGTGATAGAGAACGTATGTCGAGTTTACTCCCTATC
AGTGATAGAGAACGTATGTCGAGTTTATCCCTATCAGTGATAGAGAACGTATGTCGAGTTTACTCCCTAT
CAGTGATAGAGAACGTATGTCGAGGTAGGCGTGTACGGTGGGAGGCCTATATAAGCAGAGCTCGTTTAGT
GAACCGTCAGATCGCCTGGAGAATTCGCCACCATGGACTACAAGGACGACGATGACAAGTACCCTTATGA
CGTGCCCGATTACGCTTCTGGTGGCGGTGGCTCGGGCGGAGGTGGGTCGGGTGGCGGCGGATCAGGTTCC
ATGCAGTCCAAACGGGAGTGCGAGCAATGGTGTGAGAGGGTGAATCCAGAGAACAAGGCAGCCCTGGAGG
CGTGGGTAAGGGAGACTGGCATCCGCCTGGTGCAGGTCAACGGGCAAAGGAAGTATGGAGGGCCACCCCC
AGGCTGGGTGGGCAGCCCGCCACCGTCAGGGTCCGAGGTGTATATCGGACGACTTCCGCAGGACGTGTAC
GAGCACCAGCTAATCCCACTCTTCCAGCGCGTGGGGCGCCTCTATGAGTTCCGCCTAATGATGACCTTCA
GTGGTTTGAACCGCGGCTTTGCCGCGGCGCGCTACAGCTCGCGGCGCGGTGCCCAGGCCGCCATTGCTAC
GCTGCACAACCACCAGCTGCGGCCTTCTTGCCAGCTCCTGGTGTGCCGAAGCACCGAGAAGTGCGAGCTG
ACGGTGGATGGTCTCCCCTTATCACTCAACCGCCGAGCGTTACTGCTCGCCCTGCAACCGTTCGGTCCCT
GCCTCCAGGAGACACTGCTGCTACCCAGCCCTGGGTCTGCGCCCTCTCAGATTGCGCTGCTCAAGTTCAG
TACGCACCGAGCTGCTGCTATGGCCAAAAAGGCCCTGGTAGAAGGTCAGTCACGCCTCTGTGGAGAGCAG
GTGGCTGTGGAGTGGCTCAAGCCAGACCTAAAGCAGCACTTCCGCCAGCAGCTTGCAGGTCCCTCACTGC
GGTTCCTCAGGCCAGATGTCAGCCAACTAACCCAGACCAGGGAGAAGCTGGGGTCCCAAGGGGCTCGGGC
TGCCCTGCAACTGCTGTGTCAACGGATGAAGCTAGGCAGCCCAGTGTTCCTGACCAAGTGTTTAGGAACA
GGGCCTGCTGGCTGGCATCGCTTTTGGTACCAGGTGGTGATCCCTGGGCATCCAGTGCCTTTCAGTGGCC
TCATTTGGGTTGTGTTGGCCTCTGATTGGCAGGATGGGCATGAGGTGGCCAAGGATGCTGTGTCCGCACA
GCTGCTGGAGGCACTGAGTGAACCTAGGACCAGCTTGTGGTCTCCTGGGGCTGAGGCTGGTACCATGGTG
AAACAGTGAGGATCCTCTAGTCAGCTGACGCGTGCTAGCGATCTGGCCTCCGCGCCGGGTTTTGGCGCCT
CCCGCGGGCGCCCCCCTCCTCACGGCGAGCGCTGCCACGTCAGACGAAGGGCGCAGGAGCGTCCTGATCC
TTCCGCCCGGACGCTCAGGACAGCGGCCCGCTGCTCATAAGACTCGGCCTTAGAACCCCAGTATCAGCAG
AAGGACATTTTAGGACGGGACTTGGGTGACTCTAGGGCACTGGTTTTCTTTCCAGAGAGCGGAACAGGCG
AGGAAAAGTAGTCCCTTCTCGGCGATTCTGCGGAGGGATCTCCGTGGGGCGGTGAACGCCGATGATTATA
TAAGGACGCGCCGGGTGTGGCACAGCTAGTTCCGTCGCAGCCGGGATTTGGGTCGCGGTTCTTGTTTGTG
GATCGCTGTGATCGTCACTTGGTGAGTAGCGGGCTGCTGGGCTGGCCGGGGCTTTCGTGGCCGCCGGGCC
GCTCGGTGGGACGGAAGCGTGTGGAGAGACCGCCAAGGGCTGTAGTCTGGGTCCGCGAGCAAGGTTGCCC
TGAACTGGGGGTTGGGGGGAGCGCAGCAAAATGGCGGCTGTTCCCGAGTCTTGAATGGAAGACGCTTGTG
AGGCGGGCTGTGAGGTCGTTGAAACAAGGTGGGGGGCATGGTGGGCGGCAAGAACCCAAGGTCTTGAGGC
CTTCGCTAATGCGGGAAAGCTCTTATTCGGGTGAGATGGGCTGGGGCACCATCTGGGGACCCTGACGTGA
AGTTTGTCACTGACTGGAGAACTCGGTTTGTCGTCTGTTGCGGGGGCGGCAGTTATGCGGTGCCGTTGGG
CAGTGCACCCGTACCTTTGGGAGCGCGCGCCCTCGTCGTGTCGTGACGTCACCCGTTCTGTTGGCTTATA
ATGCAGGGTGGGGCCACCTGCCGGTAGGTGTGCGGTAGGCTTTTCTCCGTCGCAGGACGCAGGGTTCGGG
CCTAGGGTAGGCTCTCCTGAATCGACAGGCGCCGGACCTCTGGTGAGGGGAGGGATAAGTGAGGCGTCAG
TTTCTTTGGTCGGTTTTATGTACCTATCTTCTTAAGTAGCTGAAGCTCCGGTTTTGAACTATGCGCTCGG
GGTTGGCGAGTGTGTTTTGTGAAGTTTTTTAGGCACCTTTTGAAATGTAATCATTTGGGTCAATATGTAA
TTTTCAGTGTTAGACTAGTAAATTGTCCGCTAAATTCTGGCCGTTTTTGGCTTTTTTGTTAGACAAGCTT
GTCACCATGTCTAGACTGGACAAGAGCAAAGTCATAAACGGCGCTCTGGAATTACTCAATGGAGTCGGTA
TCGAAGGCCTGACGACAAGGAAACTCGCTCAAAAGCTGGGAGTTGAGCAGCCTACCCTGTACTGGCACGT
GAAGAACAAGCGGGCCCTGCTCGATGCCCTGCCAATCGAGATGCTGGACAGGCATCATACCCACTTCTGC
CCCCTGGAAGGCGAGTCATGGCAAGACTTTCTGCGGAACAACGCCAAGTCATTCCGCTGTGCTCTCCTCT
CACATCGCGACGGGGCTAAAGTGCATCTCGGCACCCGCCCAACAGAGAAACAGTACGAAACCCTGGAAAA
TCAGCTCGCGTTCCTGTGTCAGCAAGGCTTCTCCCTGGAGAACGCACTGTACGCTCTGTCCGCCGTGGGC
CACTTTACACTGGGCTGCGTATTGGAGGAACAGGAGCATCAAGTAGCAAAAGAGGAAAGAGAGACACCTA
CCACCGATTCTATGCCCCCACTTCTGAGACAAGCAATTGAGCTGTTCGACCGGCAGGGAGCCGAACCTGC
CTTCCTTTTCGGCCTGGAACTAATCATATGTGGCCTGGAGAAACAGCTAAAGTGCGAAAGCGGCGGGCCG
GCCGACGCCCTTGACGATTTTGACTTAGACATGCTCCCAGCCGATGCCCTTGACGACTTTGACCTTGATA
TGCTGCCTGCTGACGCTCTTGACGATTTTGACCTTGACATGCTCCCCGGGTAACTCGAGATCCGCCCCTC
TCCCTCCCCCCCCCCTAACGTTACTGGCCGAAGCCGCTTGGAATAAGGCCGGTGTGCGTTTGTCTATATG
TTATTTTCCACCATATTGCCGTCTTTTGGCAATGTGAGGGCCCGGAAACCTGGCCCTGTCTTCTTGACGA
GCATTCCTAGGGGTCTTTCCCCTCTCGCCAAAGGAATGCAAGGTCTGTTGAATGTCGTGAAGGAAGCAGT
TCCTCTGGAAGCTTCTTGAAGACAAACAACGTCTGTAGCGACCCTTTGCAGGCAGCGGAACCCCCCACCT
GGCGACAGGTGCCTCTGCGGCCAAAAGCCACGTGTATAAGATACACCTGCAAAGGCGGCACAACCCCAGT
GCCACGTTGTGAGTTGGATAGTTGTGGAAAGAGTCAAATGGCTCTCCTCAAGCGTATTCAACAAGGGGCT
GAAGGATGCCCAGAAGGTACCCCATTGTATGGGATCTGATCTGGGGCCTCGGTGCACATGCTTTACATGT
GTTTAGTCGAGGTTAAAAAAACGTCTAGGCCCCCCGAACCACGGGGACGTGGTTTTCCTTTGAAAAACAC
GATGATAATATGGCCACAACCATGGTGAGCAAGGGCGAGGAGCTGTTCACCGGGGTGGTGCCCATCCTGG
TCGAGCTGGACGGCGACGTAAACGGCCACAAGTTCAGCGTGTCCGGCGAGGGCGAGGGCGATGCCACCTA
CGGCAAGCTGACCCTGAAGTTCATCTGCACCACCGGCAAGCTGCCCGTGCCCTGGCCCACCCTCGTGACC
ACCCTGACCTACGGCGTGCAGTGCTTCAGCCGCTACCCCGACCACATGAAGCAGCACGACTTCTTCAAGT
CCGCCATGCCCGAAGGCTACGTCCAGGAGCGCACCATCTTCTTCAAGGACGACGGCAACTACAAGACCCG
CGCCGAGGTGAAGTTCGAGGGCGACACCCTGGTGAACCGCATCGAGCTGAAGGGCATCGACTTCAAGGAG
GACGGCAACATCCTTGGGCACAAGCTGGAGTACAACTACAACAGCCACAACGTCTATATCATGGCCGACA
AGCAGAAGAACGGCATCAAGGTGAACTTCAAGATCCGCCACAACATCGAGGACGGCAGCGTGCAGCTCGC
CGACCACTACCAGCAGAACACCCCCATCGGCGACGGCCCCGTGCTGCTGCCCGACAACCACTACCTGAGC
ACCCAGTCCGCCCTGAGCAAAGACCCCAACGAGAAGCGCGATCACATGGTCCTGCTGGAGTTCGTGACCG
CCGCCGGGATCACTCTCGGCATGGACGAGCTGTACAAGTAACTCGAGGGATCAAGCTTATCGATAATCAA
CCTCTGGATTACAAAATTTGTGAAAGATTGACTGGTATTCTTAACTATGTTGCTCCTTTTACGCTATGTG
GATACGCTGCTTTAATGCCTTTGTATCATGCTATTGCTTCCCGTATGGCTTTCATTTTCTCCTCCTTGTA
TAAATCCTGGTTGCTGTCTCTTTATGAGGAGTTGTGGCCCGTTGTCAGGCAACGTGGCGTGGTGTGCACT
GTGTTTGCTGACGCAACCCCCACTGGTTGGGGCATTGCCACCACCTGTCAGCTCCTTTCCGGGACTTTCG
CTTTCCCCCTCCCTATTGCCACGGCGGAACTCATCGCCGCCTGCCTTGCCCGCTGCTGGACAGGGGCTCG
GCTGTTGGGCACTGACAATTCCGTGGTGTTGTCGGGGAAGCTGACGTCCTTTCCATGGCTGCTCGCCTGT
GTTGCCACCTGGATTCTGCGCGGGACGTCCTTCTGCTACGTCCCTTCGGCCCTCAATCCAGCGGACCTTC
CTTCCCGCGGCCTGCTGCCGGCTCTGCGGCCTCTTCCGCGTCTTCGCCTTCGCCCTCAGACGAGTCGGAT
CTCCCTTTGGGCCGCCTCCCCGCATCGATACCGTCGAGACCTGGAAAAACATGGAGCAATCACAAGTAGC
AACACAGCAGCTACCAATGCTGCTTGTGCCTGGCTAGAAGCACAAGAGGAGGAGGAGGTGGGTTTTCCAG
TCACACCTCAGGTACCTTTAAGACCAATGACTTACAAGGCAGCTGTAGATCTTAGCCACTTTTTAAAAGA
AAAGGGGGGACTGGAAGGGCTAATTCACTCCCAACGAAGACAAGATATCCTTGATCTGTGGATCTACCAC
ACACAAGGCTACTTCCCTGATTGGCAGAACTACACACCAGGGCCAGGGATCAGATATCCACTGACCTTTG
GATGGTGCTACAAGCTAGTACCAGTTGAGCAAGAGAAGGTAGAAGAAGCCAATGAAGGAGAGAACACCCG
CTTGTTACACCCTGTGAGCCTGCATGGGATGGATGACCCGGAGAGAGAAGTATTAGAGTGGAGGTTTGAC
AGCCGCCTAGCATTTCATCACATGGCCCGAGAGCTGCATCCGGACTGTACTGGGTCTCTCTGGTTAGACC
AGATCTGAGCCTGGGAGCTCTCTGGCTAACTAGGGAACCCACTGCTTAAGCCTCAATAAAGCTTGCCTTG
AGTGCTTCAAGTAGTGTGTGCCCGTCTGTTGTGTGACTCTGGTAACTAGAGATCCCTCAGACCCTTTTAG
TCAGTGTGGAAAATCTCTAGCAGGGCCCGTTTAAACCCGCTGATCAGCCTCGACTGTGCCTTCTAGTTGC
CAGCCATCTGTTGTTTGCCCCTCCCCCGTGCCTTCCTTGACCCTGGAAGGTGCCACTCCCACTGTCCTTT
CCTAATAAAATGAGGAAATTGCATCGCATTGTCTGAGTAGGTGTCATTCTATTCTGGGGGGTGGGGTGGG
GCAGGACAGCAAGGGGGAGGATTGGGAAGACAATAGCAGGCATGCTGGGGATGCGGTGGGCTCTATGGCT
TCTGAGGCGGAAAGAACCAGCTGGGGCTCTAGGGGGTATCCCC
[124 nt withheld, positions 9004-9127]
C
[32 nt withheld, positions 9129-9160]
CA
[57 nt withheld, positions 9163-9219]
A
[49 nt withheld, positions 9221-9269]
CCTTTGACGTTGGAGTCCACGTTCTTT
[37 nt withheld, positions 9297-9333]
ACCCTATCTCGGTCTATTCTTTTGATTTATAAGGGATTTTGGGGATTTCGGCCTATTGGTTAAAAAATGA
GCTGATTTAACAAAAATTTAACGCGAATTAATTCTGTGGAATGTGTGTCAGTTAGGGTGTGGAAAGTCCC
CAGGCTCCCCAGGCAGGCAGAAGTATGCAAAGCATGCATCTCAATTAGTCAGCAACCAGGTGTGGAAAGT
CCCCAGGCTCCCCAGCAGGCAGAAGTATGCAAAGCATGCATCTCAATTAGTCAGCAACCATAGTCCCGCC
CCTAACTCCGCCCATCCCGCCCCTAACTCCGCCCAGTTCCGCCCATTCTCCGCCCCATGGCTGACTAATT
TTTTTTATTTATGCAGAGGCCGAGGCCGCCTCTGCCTCTGAGCTATTCCAGAAGTAGTGAGGAGGCTTTT
TTGGAGGCCTAGGCTTTTGCAAAAAGCTCCCGGGAGCTTGTATATCCATTTTCGGATCTGATCAGCACGT
GTTGACAATTAATCATCGGCATAGTATATCGGCATAGTATAATACGACAAGGTGAGGAACTAAACCATGG
CCAAGTTGACCAGTGCCGTTCCGGTGCTCACCGCGCGCGACGTCGCCGGAGCGGTCGAGTTCTGGACCGA
CCGGCTCGGGTTCTCCCGGGACTTCGTGGAGGACGACTTCGCCGGTGTGGTCCGGGACGACGTGACCCTG
TTCATCAGCGCGGTCCAGGACCAGGTGGTGCCGGACAACACCCTGGCCTGGGTGTGGGTGCGCGGCCTGG
ACGAGCTGTACGCCGAGTGGTCGGAGGTCGTGTCCACGAACTTCCGGGACGCCTCCGGGCCGGCCATGAC
CGAGATCGGCGAGCAGCCGTGGGGGCGGGAGTTCGCCCTGCGCGACCCGGCCGGCAACTGCGTGCACTTC
GTGGCCGAGGAGCAGGACTGACACGTGCTACGAGATTTCGATTCCACCGCCGCCTTCTATGAAAGGTTGG
GCTTCGGAATCGTTTTCCGGGACGCCGGCTGGATGATCCTCCAGCGCGGGGATCTCATGCTGGAGTTCTT
CGCCCACCCCAACTTGTTTATTGCAGCTTATAATGGTTACAAATAAAGCAATAGCATCACAAATTTCACA
AATAAAGCATTTTTTTCACTGCATTCTAGTTGTGGTTTGTCCAAACTCATCAATGTATCTTATCATGTCT
GTATACCGTCGACCTCTAGCTAGAGCTTGGCGTAATCATGGTCATAGCTGTTTCCTGTGTGAAATTGTTA
TCCGCTCACAATTCCACACAACATACGAGCCGGAAGCATAAAGTGTAAAGCCTGGGGTGCCTAATGAGTG
AGCTAACTCACATTAATTGCGTTGCGCTCACTGCCCGCTTTCCAGTCGGGAAACCTGTCGTGCCAGCTGC
ATTAATGAATCGGCCAACGCGCGGGGAGAGGCGGTTTGCGTATTGGGCGCTCTTCCGCTTCCTCGCTCAC
TGACTCGCTGCGCTCGGTCGTTCGGCTGCGGCGAGCGGTATCAGCTCACTCAAAGGCGGTAATACGGTTA
TCCACAGAATCAGGGGATAACGCAGGAAAGAACATGTGAGCAAAAGGCCAGCAAAAGGCCAGGAACCGTA
AAAAGGCCGCGTTGCTGGCGTTTTTCCATAGGCTCCGCCCCCCTGACGAGCATCACAAAAATCGACGCTC
AAGTCAGAGGTGGCGAAACCCGACAGGACTATAAAGATACCAGGCGTTTCCCCCTGGAAGCTCCCTCGTG
CGCTCTCCTGTTCCGACCCTGCCGCTTACCGGATACCTGTCCGCCTTTCTCCCTTCGGGAAGCGTGGCGC
TTTCTCAATGCTCACGCTGTAGGTATCTCAGTTCGGTGTAGGTCGTTCGCTCCAAGCTGGGCTGTGTGCA
CGAACCCCCCGTTCAGCCCGACCGCTGCGCCTTATCCGGTAACTATCGTCTTGAGTCCAACCCGGTAAGA
CACGACTTATCGCCACTGGCAGCAGCCACTGGTAACAGGATTAGCAGAGCGAGGTATGTAGGCGGTGCTA
CAGAGTTCTTGAAGTGGTGGCCTAACTACGGCTACACTAGAAGGACAGTATTTGGTATCTGCGCTCTGCT
GAAGCCAGTTACCTTCGGAAAAAGAGTTGGTAGCTCTTGATCCGGCAAACAAACCACCGCTGGTAGCGGT
GGTTTTTTTGTTTGCAAGCAGCAGATTACGCGCAGAAAAAAAGGATCTCAAGAAGATCCTTTGATCTTTT
CTACGGGGTCTGACGCTCAGTGGAACGAAAACTCACGTTAAGGGATTTTGGTCATGAGATTATCAAAAAG
GATCTTCACCTAGATCCTTTTAAATTAAAAATGAAGTTTTAAATCAATCTAAAGTATATATGAGTAAACT
TGGTCTGACAGTTACCAATGCTTAATCAGTGAGGCACCTATCTCAGCGATCTGTCTATTTCGTTCATCCA
TAGTTGCCTGACTCCCCGTCGTGTAGATAACTACGATACGGGAGGGCTTACCATCTGGCCCCAGTGCTGC
AATGATACCGCGAGACCCACGCTCACCGGCTCCAGATTTATCAGCAATAAACCAGCCAGCCGGAAGGGCC
GAGCGCAGAAGTGGTCCTGCAACTTTATCCGCCTCCATCCAGTCTATTAATTGTTGCCGGGAAGCTAGAG
TAAGTAGTTCGCCAGTTAATAGTTTGCGCAACGTTGTTGCCATTGCTACAGGCATCGTGGTGTCACGCTC
GTCGTTTGGTATGGCTTCATTCAGCTCCGGTTCCCAACGATCAAGGCGAGTTACATGATCCCCCATGTTG
TGCAAAAAAGCGGTTAGCTCCTTCGGTCCTCCGATCGTTGTCAGAAGTAAGTTGGCCGCAGTGTTATCAC
TCATGGTTATGGCAGCACTGCATAATTCTCTTACTGTCATGCCATCCGTAAGATGCTTTTCTGTGACTGG
TGAGTACTCAACCAAGTCATTCTGAGAATAGTGTATGCGGCGACCGAGTTGCTCTTGCCCGGCGTCAATA
CGGGATAATACCGCGCCACATAGCAGAACTTTAAAAGTGCTCATCATTGGAAAACGTTCTTCGGGGCGAA
AACTCTCAAGGATCTTACCGCTGTTGAGATCCAGTTCGATGTAACCCACTCGTGCACCCAACTGATCTTC
AGCATCTTTTACTTTCACCAGCGTTTCTGGGTGAGCAAAAACAGGAAGGCAAAATGCCGCAAAAAAGGGA
ATAAGGGCGACACGGAAATGTTGAATACTCATACTCTTCCTTTTTCAATATTATTGAAGCATTTATCAGG
GTTATTGTCTCATGAGCGGATACATATTTGAATGTATTTAGAAAAATAAACAAATAGGGGTTCCGCGCAC
ATTTCCCCGAAAAGTGCCACCTGACGTC
Features (pLannotate 1.2.2; 34 found; start..end, strand, type, name):
     36..80      -  misc_feature   bom (fragment): basis of mobility region from pBR322
    235..614     +  enhancer       CMV enhancer: human cytomegalovirus immediate early enhancer
    615..814     +  promoter       CMV promoter: human cytomegalovirus (CMV) immediate early promoter
    832..1012    +  LTR            5' LTR (truncated): truncated 5' long terminal repeat (LTR) from HIV-1
   1059..1184    +  misc_feature   HIV-1 Ψ: packaging signal of human immunodeficiency virus type 1
   1168..1531    +  CDS            HIV-1 gag (fragment): gag protein from human immunodeficiency virus 1; gag
   1677..1910    +  misc_feature   RRE: The Rev response element (RRE) of HIV-1 allows for Rev-dependent mRNA export from the nucleus to the cytoplasm.
   2287..2387    +  CDS            Rev (fragment): human immunodeficiency virus 1 (HIV-1) Rev protein; rev; enhances nuclear export of unspliced and incompletely spliced viral mRNAs
   2413..2530    +  misc_feature   cPPT/CTS: central polypurine tract and central termination sequence of HIV-1
   2572..2886    +  promoter       tight TRE promoter: Tet-responsive promoter PTight, consisting of seven tet operator sequences followed by the minimal CMV promoter
   2909..2929    +  CDS            FLAG (fragment): FLAG® epitope tag, followed by an enterokinase cleavage site
   3011..4066    +  CDS            Dnd1: DND1_MOUSE - Also known as Rbms4, Ter. Experimental evidence at protein level: Swiss-Prot protein existence level 1. RNA-binding factor that positively regulates gene expression by prohibiting miRNA-mediated gene suppression (By similarity). Relieves miRNA repression in germline cells (By similarity). Prohibits the function of several miRNAs by blocking the accessibility of target mRNAs (By similarity). Sequence-specific RNA-binding factor that binds specifically to U-rich regions (URRs) in the 3' untranslated region (3'-UTR) of several mRNAs (By similarity). Does not bind to miRNAs (By simila
   4105..5314    +  promoter       UbC promoter: human ubiquitin C promoter
   5327..6073    +  CDS            rtTA-Advanced: improved tetracycline-controlled transactivator In the Tet-On® system, rtTA-Advanced binds to the Tet-responsive element and stimulates transcription only in the presence of tetracycline or doxycycline.
   6196..6658    +  misc_feature   IRES: internal ribosome entry site (IRES) of the encephalomyocarditis virus (EMCV)
   6672..7388    +  CDS            EGFP: EGFP is a basic (constitutively fluorescent) green fluorescent protein published in 1996, derived from Aequorea victoria. It is reported to be a rapidly-maturing weak dimer with moderate acid sensitivity.
   7415..8003    +  misc_feature   WPRE: woodchuck hepatitis virus posttranscriptional regulatory element
   7928..8515    +  CDS            nef: NEF_HV112 - Experimental evidence at protein level: Swiss-Prot protein existence level 1. Extracellular Nef protein targets CD4(+) T-lymphocytes for apoptosis by interacting with CXCR4 surface receptors. From Human immunodeficiency virus type 1 group M subtype B (isolate PCV12) (HIV-1).
   8522..8702    +  LTR            5' LTR (truncated): truncated 5' long terminal repeat (LTR) from HIV-1
   8734..8958    +  polyA_signal   bGH poly(A) signal: bovine growth hormone polyadenylation signal
   8962..8983    +  promoter       SV40 promoter (fragment): SV40 enhancer and early promoter
   9004..9432    +  rep_origin     f1 ori (sequence partly withheld): f1 bacteriophage origin of replication; arrow indicates direction of (+) strand synthesis
   9446..9776    +  promoter       SV40 promoter: SV40 enhancer and early promoter
   9824..9871    +  promoter       EM7 promoter: synthetic bacterial promoter&nbsp
   9890..10264   +  CDS            BleoR: antibiotic-binding protein; Sh ble from Streptoalloteichus hindustanus; confers resistance to bleomycin, phleomycin, and Zeocin™
  10274..10399   +  CDS            ble (fragment): BLE_KLEPN - Experimental evidence at protein level: Swiss-Prot protein existence level 1. Binding protein with a strong affinity to the bleomycin family of antibiotics. Binds to CL990; an antimitotic-antibiotic compound. From Klebsiella pneumoniae.
  10394..10515   +  polyA_signal   SV40 poly(A) signal: SV40 polyadenylation signal
  10586..10608   -  protein_bind   lac operator (fragment): The lac repressor binds to the lac operator to inhibit transcription in E. coli. This inhibition can be relieved by adding lactose or isopropyl-β-D-thiogalactopyranoside (IPTG). lac repressor encoded by lacI
  10612..10642   -  promoter       lac promoter: promoter for the E. coli lac operon
  10657..10678   -  protein_bind   CAP binding site: CAP binding activates transcription in the presence of cAMP. E. coli catabolite activator protein
  10691..10783   -  CDS            lacI (fragment): lac repressor; lacI; The lac repressor binds to the lac operator to inhibit transcription in E. coli. This inhibition can be relieved by adding lactose or isopropyl-β-D-thiogalactopyranoside (IPTG).
  10966..11554   -  rep_origin     ori: high-copy-number ColE1/pMB1/pBR322/pUC origin of replication
  11725..12585   -  CDS            AmpR: β-lactamase; bla; confers resistance to ampicillin, carbenicillin, and related antibiotics
  12586..12690   -  promoter       AmpR promoter: bla
