[The description below was written by a language model from this plasmid's Addgene catalogue record and pLannotate feature annotations shown in this document.]
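Description:
pCS-TRE-FHDnd1-Y102A-Ubc-rtTA-I2G is an all-in-one, doxycycline-inducible HIV-1-based lentiviral vector, catalogued as second generation, for expressing a tagged mutant of mouse Dnd1 in mammalian cells. It is propagated in E. coli as a high-copy plasmid through a ColE1/pUC-type origin with ampicillin selection. The backbone outside the viral region also carries an f1 origin and an SV40/EM7-driven bleomycin/Zeocin resistance cassette. A CMV enhancer/promoter fused to a truncated 5' LTR drives production of the viral genomic RNA. That RNA includes the Ψ packaging signal with a gag fragment, the RRE for Rev-dependent export, the cPPT/CTS, a WPRE, and a truncated 3' LTR followed by a bGH polyadenylation signal.

Two expression units lie in tandem between the LTRs. The first is a tight TRE promoter (seven tet operators plus a minimal CMV promoter) driving Dnd1 with N-terminal FLAG and HA tags; the automated annotation detects only a FLAG fragment, and the HA tag is recorded in the catalogue entry. The Dnd1 coding sequence carries Y102A, which alters the RNP1 motif of the RRM domain. It also carries silent changes that make the transcript resistant to a companion set of pLKO.1 shDnd1 hairpins. The second unit is a human UbC promoter constitutively driving rtTA-Advanced, followed by an EMCV IRES and EGFP. Transduced cells are therefore marked by green fluorescence and supply the transactivator that switches on the TRE only when doxycycline or tetracycline is present.

This design suits knockdown-and-rescue experiments in which endogenous Dnd1 is depleted and the RRM mutant is induced, allowing it to be detected or purified through its epitope tags.
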