Addgene plasmid #70075: pCS-TRE-FHDnd1-Y102A-Ubc-rtTA-I2G
Purpose: 2nd gen lentiviral vector. tet/dox controllable expression of FLAG-HA-tagged murine Dnd1 (RRM mutant) in mammalian cells
Depositing lab: Thomas Tuschl. Depositing organization: Rockefeller University. Publication: DND1 maintains germline stem cells via recruitment of the CCR4-NOT complex to target mRNAs. Yamaji M, Jishage M, Meyer C, Suryawanshi H, Der E, Yamaji M, Garzia A, Morozov P, Manickavel S, McFarland HL, Roeder RG, Hafner M, Tuschl T. Nature. 2017 Mar 23;543(7646):568-572. doi: 10.1038/nature21690. Epub 2017 Mar 15. PubMed 28297718.
Backbone
  Vector backbone: CS-TRE-mOKS-PRE-Ubc-rTTA-I2G
  Backbone size w/o insert (bp): 11522
  Vector type: Mammalian Expression, Lentiviral
Growth in bacteria
  Bacterial resistance: Ampicillin, 100 μg/mL
  Growth temperature: 37°C
  Growth strain: NEB Stable
  Copy number: High Copy
Gene/Insert
  Gene/Insert name: Dnd1 (alt names: dead end homolog 1; RBMS4; DND microRNA-mediated repression inhibitor 1)
  Species: M. musculus (mouse)
  Insert size (bp): 1203
  Mutation: Y102A. Silent mutations are introduced to escape from RNAi using pLKO.1-shDnd1-No1, 6, and 8
  GenBank ID: 213236
  Entrez Gene: Dnd1 (a.k.a. RBMS4, Ter)
  Promoter: Tet responsible promoter
  Tag / fusion protein: FLAG (N terminal on backbone); HA (N terminal on backbone)
  Cloning method: Restriction Enzyme; 5′ cloning site EcoRI (not destroyed); 3′ cloning site NheI (not destroyed)
  Sequencing primers: 5′ LNCX
Terms and licenses: Academic/Nonprofit Terms; Industry Terms: Not Available to Industry
Depositor comments: RNP1 of RRM domain is mutated (Y102A). Silent mutations are introduced to escape from RNAi using pLKO.1-shDnd1-No. 1,6, and 8 deposited in Addgene (plasmids #70058, 70067, and 70069).
How to cite: pCS-TRE-FHDnd1-Y102A-Ubc-rtTA-I2G was a gift from Thomas Tuschl (Addgene plasmid # 70075 ; http://n2t.net/addgene:70075 ; RRID:Addgene_70075)
