>Addgene plasmid #70075 | pCS-TRE-FHDnd1-Y102A-Ubc-rtTA-I2G | addgene partial sequence | sequence record 127613 | LNCX 5'-AGCTCGTTTAGTGAACCGTCAGATC-3'
GATGACAAGTACCCTTATGACGTGCCCGATTACGCTTCTGGTGGCGGTGGCTCGGGCGGAGGTGGGTCGG
GTGGCGGCGGATCAGGTTCCATGCAGTCCAAACGGGAGTGCGAGCAATGGTGTGAGAGGGTGAATCCAGA
GAACAAGGCAGCCCTGGAGGCGTGGGTAAGGGAGACTGGCATCCGCCTGGTGCAGGTCAACGGGCAAAGG
AAGTATGGAGGGCCACCCCCAGGCTGGGTGGGCAGCCCGCCACCGTCAGGGTCCGAGGTGTATATCGGAC
GACTTCCGCAGGACGTGTACGAGCACCAGCTAATCCCACTCTTCCAGCGCGTGGGGCGCCTCTATGAGTT
CCGCCTAATGATGACCTTCAGTGGTTTGAACCGCGGCTTTGCCGCGGCGCGCTACAGCTCGCGGCGCGGT
GCCCAGGCCGCCATTGCTACGCTGCACAACCACCAGCTGCGGCCTTCTTGCCAGCTCCTGGTGTGCCGAA
GCACCGAGAAGTGCGAGCTGACGGTGGATGGTCTCCCCTTATCACTCAACCGCCGAGCGTTACTGCTCGC
CCTGCAACCGTTCGGTCCCTGCCTCCAGGAGACACTGCTGCTACCCAGCCCTGGGTCTGCGCCCTCTCAG
ATTGCGCTGCTCAAGTTCAGTACGCACCGAGCTGCTGCTATGGCCAAAAAGGCCCTGGTAGAAGGTCAGT
CACGCCTCTGTGGAGAGCAGGTGGCTGTGGAGTGGCTCAAGCCAGACCTAAAGCAGCACTTCCGCCAGCA
GCTTGCAGGTCCCTCACTGCGGTTCCTCAGGCCAGATGTCAGCCAACTAACCCAGACCAG
