>Addgene plasmid #70075 | pCS-TRE-FHDnd1-Y102A-Ubc-rtTA-I2G | addgene partial sequence | sequence record 127617 | hUBCpro-R 5'-CTAAGGCCGAGTCTTATGAGCAG-3'
CTGCGCCCTTCGTCTGACGTGGCAGCGCTCGCCGTGAGGAGGGGGGCGCCCGCGGGAGGCGCCAAAACCC
GGCGCGGAGGCCAGATCGCTAGCACGCGTCAGCTGACTAGAGGATCCTCACTGTTTCACCATGGTACCAG
CCTCAGCCCCAGGAGACCACAAGCTGGTCCTAGGTTCACTCAGTGCCTCCAGCAGCTGTGCGGACACAGC
ATCCTTGGCCACCTCATGCCCATCCTGCCAATCAGAGGCCAACACAACCCAAATGAGGCCACTGAAAGGC
ACTGGATGCCCAGGGATCACCACCTGGTACCAAAAGCGATGCCAGCCAGCAGGCCCTGTTCCTAAACACT
TGGTCAGGAACACTGGGCTGCCTAGCTTCATCCGTTGACACAGCAGTTGCAGGGCAGCCCGAGCCCCTTG
GGACCCCAGCTTCTCCCTGGTCTGGGTTAGTTGGCTGACATCTGGCCTGAGGAACCGCAGTGAGGGACCT
GCAAGCTGCTGGCGGAAGTGCTGCTTTAGGTCTGGCTTGAGCCACTCCACAGCCACCTGCTCTCCACAGA
GGCGTGACTGACCTTCTACCAGGGCCTTTTTGGCCATAGCAGCAGCTCGGTGCGTACTGAACTTGAGCAG
CGCAATCTGAGAGGGCGCAGACCCAGGGCTGGGTAGCAGCAGTGTCTCCTGGAGGCAGGGACCGAACGGT
TGCAGGGCGAGCAGTAACGCTCGGCGGTTGAGTGATAAGGGGAGACCATCCACCGTCAGCTCGCACTTCT
CGGTGCTTCGG
