>Addgene plasmid #70075 | pCS-TRE-FHDnd1-Y102A-Ubc-rtTA-I2G | addgene partial sequence | sequence record 129456 | hUBCpro-F 5'-TGAAGCTCCGGTTTTGAACT-3'
TGTAATCATTTGGGTCAATATGTAATTTTCAGTGTTAGACTAGTAAATTGTCCGCTAAATTCTGGCCGTT
TTTGGCTTTTTTGTTAGACAAGCTTGTCACCATGTCTAGACTGGACAAGAGCAAAGTCATAAACGGCGCT
CTGGAATTACTCAATGGAGTCGGTATCGAAGGCCTGACGACAAGGAAACTCGCTCAAAAGCTGGGAGTTG
AGCAGCCTACCCTGTACTGGCACGTGAAGAACAAGCGGGCCCTGCTCGATGCCCTGCCAATCGAGATGCT
GGACAGGCATCATACCCACTTCTGCCCCCTGGAAGGCGAGTCATGGCAAGACTTTCTGCGGAACAACGCC
AAGTCATTCCGCTGTGCTCTCCTCTCACATCGCGACGGGGCTAAAGTGCATCTCGGCACCCGCCCAACAG
AGAAACAGTACGAAACCCTGGAAAATCAGCTCGCGTTCCTGTGTCAGCAAGGCTTCTCCCTGGAGAACGC
ACTGTACGCTCTGTCCGCCGTGGGCCACTTTACACTGGGCTGCGTATTGGAGGAACAGGAGCATCAAGTA
GCAAAAGAGGAAAGAGAGACACCTACCACCGATTCTATGCCCCCACTTCTGAGACAAGCAATTGAGCTGT
TCGACCGGCAGGGAGCCGAACCTGCCTTCCTTTTCGGCCTGGAACTAATCATATGTGGCCTGGAGAAACA
GCTAAAGTGCGAAAGCGGCGGGCCGGCCGACGCCCTTGACGATTTTGACTTAGACATGCTCCCAGCCGAT
GCCCTTGACGACTTTGACCTTGATATGCTGCCTGCTGACGCTCTT
