>Addgene plasmid #70075 | pCS-TRE-FHDnd1-Y102A-Ubc-rtTA-I2G | addgene partial sequence | sequence record 129457 | WPRE-R 5'-CATAGCGTAAAAGGAGCAACA-3'
ATTTTGTAATCCAGAGGTTGATTATCGATAAGCTTGATCCCTCGAGTTACTTGTACAGCTCGTCCATGCC
GAGAGTGATCCCGGCGGCGGTCACGAACTCCAGCAGGACCATGTGATCGCGCTTCTCGTTGGGGTCTTTG
CTCAGGGCGGACTGGGTGCTCAGGTAGTGGTTGTCGGGCAGCAGCACGGGGCCGTCGCCGATGGGGGTGT
TCTGCTGGTAGTGGTCGGCGAGCTGCACGCTGCCGTCCTCGATGTTGTGGCGGATCTTGAAGTTCACCTT
GATGCCGTTCTTCTGCTTGTCGGCCATGATATAGACGTTGTGGCTGTTGTAGTTGTACTCCAGCTTGTGC
CCAAGGATGTTGCCGTCCTCCTTGAAGTCGATGCCCTTCAGCTCGATGCGGTTCACCAGGGTGTCGCCCT
CGAACTTCACCTCGGCGCGGGTCTTGTAGTTGCCGTCGTCCTTGAAGAAGATGGTGCGCTCCTGGACGTA
GCCTTCGGGCATGGCGGACTTGAAGAAGTCGTGCTGCTTCATGTGGTCGGGGTAGCGGCTGAAGCACTGC
ACGCCGTAGGTCAGGGTGGTCACGAGGGTGGGCCAGGGCACGGGCAGCTTGCCGGTGGTGCAGATGAACT
TCAGGGTCAGCTTGCCGTAGGTGGCATCGCCCTCGCCCTCGCCGGACACGCTGAACTTGTGGCCGTTTAC
GTCGCCGTCCAGCTCGACCAGGATGGGCACCACCCCGGTGAACAGCTCCTCGCCCTTGCTCACCATGGTT
GTGGCCATATTATCATCGTG
